Addgene plasmid #19525: pcDNA5/FRT/TO V5 DNAJB3
Depositing lab: Harm Kampinga. Depositing organization: University Medical Center Groningen. Publication: Computational analysis of the human HSPH/HSPA/DNAJ family and cloning of a human HSPH/HSPA/DNAJ expression library. Hageman J, Kampinga HH. Cell Stress Chaperones. 2009 Jan;14(1):1-21. doi: 10.1007/s12192-008-0060-2. Epub 2008 Aug 7. PubMed 18686016.
Backbone
  Vector backbone: pcDNA5/FRT/TO
  Backbone manufacturer: Invitrogen
  Backbone size w/o insert (bp): 5137
  Vector type: Mammalian Expression
  Selectable markers: Hygromycin
Growth in bacteria
  Bacterial resistance: Ampicillin, 100 μg/mL
  Growth temperature: 37°C
  Growth strain: DH5alpha
  Copy number: High Copy
Gene/Insert
  Gene/Insert name: DnaJ (Hsp40) homolog, subfamily B, member 3 (alt names: DNAJB3; HCG3; MGC26879)
  Species: M. musculus (mouse)
  Insert size (bp): 782
  Entrez Gene: DNAJB3 (a.k.a. HCG3, MGC26879)
  Tag / fusion protein: V5 (N terminal on backbone)
  Cloning method: Restriction Enzyme; 5′ cloning site BamHI (not destroyed); 3′ cloning site NotI (not destroyed)
  Sequencing primers: 5′ LNCX; 3′ BGH-rev
Terms and licenses: Academic/Nonprofit Terms; Industry Terms: Not Available to Industry
Depositor comments: Part of the HSP40 gene family Disclaimer: For cloning the various HSP genes, the Stratagene reference RNA for cDNA synthesis was used and genes were amplified from this mixture that originates from 10 different cell lines from different somatic origin and ultimately coming from 10 different individuals. This strategy was used to maximize the chance for the presence of individual HSP transcripts. Users must be aware that this mixture thus represents 20 complete haploid genomes, meaning that for each individual gene there might be polymorphisms that could potentially have functional consequences. The library was sequence verified only for the presence of the correct gene.
How to cite: pcDNA5/FRT/TO V5 DNAJB3 was a gift from Harm Kampinga (Addgene plasmid # 19525 ; http://n2t.net/addgene:19525 ; RRID:Addgene_19525)
