[The description below was written by a language model from this plasmid's Addgene catalogue record and the feature table of its GenBank file.]
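Description:
pcDNA5/FRT/TO V5 DNAJB3 is a mammalian expression plasmid built on the Invitrogen pcDNA5/FRT/TO backbone and designed for tetracycline-regulated expression from a defined genomic locus. It is maintained in E. coli through a high-copy ColE1/pUC-type origin and a beta-lactamase (AmpR) gene conferring ampicillin resistance. The 5868 bp sequence record is broadly consistent with the stated backbone plus an insert of roughly 780 bp.

The payload is the coding sequence of DNAJB3 (also called HCG3), a subfamily B member of the DnaJ/Hsp40 co-chaperone family, cloned between BamHI and NotI sites downstream of a backbone-encoded V5 epitope tag, giving an N-terminally V5-tagged protein. The insert itself is not annotated in the feature table but lies between the V5 tag and the bGH polyadenylation signal. Transcription is driven by the CMV immediate early enhancer and promoter followed by two tet operator sites. In cells expressing the Tet repressor, the promoter is therefore silent until tetracycline or doxycycline is added, whereas in cells lacking TetR it acts constitutively. An FRT site sits directly upstream of a hygromycin resistance gene that has no annotated promoter of its own. FLP-mediated integration into a host cell line carrying a genomic FRT site is expected to place this gene behind a resident promoter, allowing hygromycin selection of isogenic stable lines.

The catalogue lists the insert species as mouse, yet the depositor comments and associated publication describe a human HSPH/HSPA/DNAJ expression library amplified from pooled RNA of ten cell lines. The depositor warns that polymorphisms may be present and that clones were sequence-verified only for gene identity.
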