LOCUS       Exported 5868 bp ds-DNA circular SYN 13-MAY-2021
DEFINITION  synthetic circular DNA
ACCESSION   .
VERSION     .
KEYWORDS    pcDNA5/FRT/TO V5 DNAJB3
SOURCE      synthetic DNA construct
  ORGANISM  synthetic DNA construct
REFERENCE   1 (bases 1 to 5868)
  AUTHORS   Hageman J, Kampinga HH
  TITLE     Computational analysis of the human HSPH/HSPA/DNAJ family and
            cloning of a human HSPH/HSPA/DNAJ expression library.
  JOURNAL   Cell Stress Chaperones. 2008 Aug 7. ():.
  PUBMED    18686016
REFERENCE   2 (bases 1 to 5868)
  AUTHORS   .
  TITLE     Direct Submission
  JOURNAL   Exported May 13, 2021 from SnapGene Server 1.1.58
            http://www.snapgene.com
FEATURES             Location/Qualifiers
     source          1..5868
                     /organism="synthetic DNA construct"
                     /mol_type="other DNA"
     primer_bind     complement(44..63)
                     /label=pRS-marker
                     /note="pRS vectors, use to sequence yeast selectable
                     marker"
     enhancer        235..614
                     /label=CMV enhancer
                     /note="human cytomegalovirus immediate early enhancer"
     promoter        615..818
                     /label=CMV promoter
                     /note="human cytomegalovirus (CMV) immediate early
                     promoter"
     primer_bind     769..789
                     /label=CMV-F
                     /note="Human CMV immediate early promoter, forward primer"
     protein_bind    820..838
                     /gene="tetO"
                     /label=tet operator
                     /bound_moiety="tetracycline repressor TetR"
                     /note="bacterial operator O2 for the tetR and tetA genes"
     protein_bind    841..859
                     /gene="tetO"
                     /label=tet operator
                     /bound_moiety="tetracycline repressor TetR"
                     /note="bacterial operator O2 for the tetR and tetA genes"
     primer_bind     869..893
                     /label=LNCX
                     /note="Human CMV promoter, forward primer"
     CDS             996..1037
                     /codon_start=1
                     /product="epitope tag from simian virus 5"
                     /label=V5 tag
                     /translation="GKPIPNPLLGLDST"
     primer_bind     complement(1820..1837)
                     /label=BGH-rev
                     /note="Bovine growth hormone terminator, reverse primer.
                     Also called BGH reverse"
     polyA_signal    1826..2050
                     /label=bGH poly(A) signal
                     /note="bovine growth hormone polyadenylation signal"
     primer_bind     complement(2183..2202)
                     /label=F1ori-R
                     /note="F1 origin, reverse primer"
     protein_bind    2334..2381
                     /label=FRT
                     /bound_moiety="FLP recombinase from the Saccharomyces
                     cerevisiae 2u plasmid"
                     /note="FLP-mediated recombination occurs in the 8-bp core
                     sequence TCTAGAAA (Turan and Bode, 2011)."
     CDS             2389..3411
                     /codon_start=1
                     /gene="aph(4)-Ia"
                     /product="aminoglycoside phosphotransferase from E. coli"
                     /label=HygR
                     /note="confers resistance to hygromycin"
                     /translation="KKPELTATSVEKFLIEKFDSVSDLMQLSEGEESRAFSFDVGGRGY
                     VLRVNSCADGFYKDRYVYRHFASAALPIPEVLDIGEFSESLTYCISRRAQGVTLQDLPE
                     TELPAVLQPVAEAMDAIAAADLSQTSGFGPFGPQGIGQYTTWRDFICAIADPHVYHWQT
                     VMDDTVSASVAQALDELMLWAEDCPEVRHLVHADFGSNNVLTDNGRITAVIDWSEAMFG
                     DSQYEVANIFFWRPWLACMEQQTRYFERRHPELAGSPRLRAYMLRIGLDQLYQSLVDGN
                     FDDAAWAQGRCDAIVRSGAGTVGRTQIARRSAAVWTDGCVEVLADSGNRRPSTRPRAKE
                     "
     polyA_signal    3541..3662
                     /label=SV40 poly(A) signal
                     /note="SV40 polyadenylation signal"
     primer_bind     complement(3578..3597)
                     /label=SV40pA-R
                     /note="SV40 polyA, reverse primer"
     primer_bind     3632..3651
                     /label=EBV-rev
                     /note="SV40 polyA terminator, reverse primer"
     primer_bind     complement(3711..3727)
                     /label=M13 rev
                     /note="common sequencing primer, one of multiple similar
                     variants"
     primer_bind     complement(3711..3727)
                     /label=M13 Reverse
                     /note="In lacZ gene. Also called M13-rev"
     primer_bind     complement(3724..3746)
                     /label=M13/pUC Reverse
                     /note="In lacZ gene"
     protein_bind    3735..3751
                     /label=lac operator
                     /bound_moiety="lac repressor encoded by lacI"
                     /note="The lac repressor binds to the lac operator to
                     inhibit transcription in E. coli. This inhibition can be
                     relieved by adding lactose or
                     isopropyl-beta-D-thiogalactopyranoside (IPTG)."
     promoter        complement(3759..3789)
                     /label=lac promoter
                     /note="promoter for the E. coli lac operon"
     protein_bind    3804..3825
                     /label=CAP binding site
                     /bound_moiety="E. coli catabolite activator protein"
                     /note="CAP binding activates transcription in the presence
                     of cAMP."
     primer_bind     complement(3942..3959)
                     /label=L4440
                     /note="L4440 vector, forward primer"
     rep_origin      complement(4113..4701)
                     /direction=LEFT
                     /label=ori
                     /note="high-copy-number ColE1/pMB1/pBR322/pUC origin of
                     replication"
     primer_bind     complement(4193..4212)
                     /label=pBR322ori-F
                     /note="pBR322 origin, forward primer"
     CDS             complement(4872..5732)
                     /codon_start=1
                     /gene="bla"
                     /product="beta-lactamase"
                     /label=AmpR
                     /note="confers resistance to ampicillin, carbenicillin, and
                     related antibiotics"
                     /translation="MSIQHFRVALIPFFAAFCLPVFAHPETLVKVKDAEDQLGARVGYI
                     ELDLNSGKILESFRPEERFPMMSTFKVLLCGAVLSRIDAGQEQLGRRIHYSQNDLVEYS
                     PVTEKHLTDGMTVRELCSAAITMSDNTAANLLLTTIGGPKELTAFLHNMGDHVTRLDRW
                     EPELNEAIPNDERDTTMPVAMATTLRKLLTGELLTLASRQQLIDWMEADKVAGPLLRSA
                     LPAGWFIADKSGAGERGSRGIIAALGPDGKPSRIVVIYTTGSQATMDERNRQIAEIGAS
                     LIKHW"
     primer_bind     5495..5514
                     /label=Amp-R
                     /note="Ampicillin resistance gene, reverse primer"
     promoter        complement(5733..5837)
                     /gene="bla"
                     /label=AmpR promoter
ORIGIN
        1 gacggatcgg gagatctccc gatcccctat ggtgcactct cagtacaatc tgctctgatg
       61 ccgcatagtt aagccagtat ctgctccctg cttgtgtgtt ggaggtcgct gagtagtgcg
      121 cgagcaaaat ttaagctaca acaaggcaag gcttgaccga caattgcatg aagaatctgc
      181 ttagggttag gcgttttgcg ctgcttcgcg atgtacgggc cagatatacg cgttgacatt
      241 gattattgac tagttattaa tagtaatcaa ttacggggtc attagttcat agcccatata
      301 tggagttccg cgttacataa cttacggtaa atggcccgcc tggctgaccg cccaacgacc
      361 cccgcccatt gacgtcaata atgacgtatg ttcccatagt aacgccaata gggactttcc
      421 attgacgtca atgggtggag tatttacggt aaactgccca cttggcagta catcaagtgt
      481 atcatatgcc aagtacgccc cctattgacg tcaatgacgg taaatggccc gcctggcatt
      541 atgcccagta catgacctta tgggactttc ctacttggca gtacatctac gtattagtca
      601 tcgctattac catggtgatg cggttttggc agtacatcaa tgggcgtgga tagcggtttg
      661 actcacgggg atttccaagt ctccacccca ttgacgtcaa tgggagtttg ttttggcacc
      721 aaaatcaacg ggactttcca aaatgtcgta acaactccgc cccattgacg caaatgggcg
      781 gtaggcgtgt acggtgggag gtctatataa gcagagctct ccctatcagt gatagagatc
      841 tccctatcag tgatagagat cgtcgacgag ctcgtttagt gaaccgtcag atcgcctgga
      901 gacgccatcc acgctgtttt gacctccata gaagacaccg ggaccgatcc agcctccgga
      961 ctctagcgtt taaacttaag cttgaattca ccatgggtaa gcctatccct aaccctctcc
     1021 tcggtctcga ttctacggga tccaccatgg tggactacta cgaggtgctg ggcgtgccgc
     1081 ggcaggcctc agccgaggcc atccgcaagg cgtaccgcaa gcttgcgctc aagtggcacc
     1141 cggacaagaa ccccgagcac aaggaggagg ccgagaggcg gttcaagcag gtggcgcagg
     1201 cctacgaggt cttatcggac gtccgcaagc gcgaggtgta cgaccgctgc ggcgaagtgg
     1261 gcgaggtggg cggaggcggc gcggcgggca gcccgttcca cgatgccttc cagtacgtct
     1321 tctccttccg agaccccgcg gaggtcttca gggagttctt cgggggccac gaccctttct
     1381 ccttcgactt cttcggggga gacccccttg agaacttttt tggggatcgg aggagcaccc
     1441 gtggaagcag aagccgaggg gctgtaccct tctctacctc ctttaccgaa ttcccaggat
     1501 ttgggggtgg cttcgcttcg ttagatactg gattcacatc cttcggttct ccaggaaact
     1561 cgggcctttc ttctttctcc atgtcttgcg gcggtggggc ggcaggcaac tacaagtcgg
     1621 tgtcaacctc caccgaaata attaatggca aaaaaatcac caccaagaga atcgttgaga
     1681 atggtcaaga aagggtggaa gtggaagaag atggagagtt aaagtccctg ataattaatg
     1741 gcagagagca gctgcttcgc atcaatactc agtaagcggc cgctcgagtc tagagggccc
     1801 gtttaaaccc gctgatcagc ctcgactgtg ccttctagtt gccagccatc tgttgtttgc
     1861 ccctcccccg tgccttcctt gaccctggaa ggtgccactc ccactgtcct ttcctaataa
     1921 aatgaggaaa ttgcatcgca ttgtctgagt aggtgtcatt ctattctggg gggtggggtg
     1981 gggcaggaca gcaaggggga ggattgggaa gacaatagca ggcatgctgg ggatgcggtg
     2041 ggctctatgg cttctgaggc ggaaagaacc agctggggct ctagggggta tccccnnnnn
     2101 nnnnnnnnnn nnnnnnnnnn nnnnnnnnnn nnnnnnnnnn nnnnnnnnnn nnnnnnnnnn
     2161 nnnnnnnnnn nnnnnnnnnn nnnnnnnnnn nnnnnnnnnn nnnnnnnnnn nnnnnnnnnc
     2221 nnnnnnnnnn nnnnnnnnnn nnnnnnnnnn nnnnnnnnnn nnnnnnnnnn nnnnnnnnnn
     2281 nnnnnnnnnn nnnnnnnnnn nnnnnnnnnn nagggtgatg gttcacgtac ctagaagttc
     2341 ctattccgaa gttcctattc tctagaaagt ataggaactt ccttggccaa aaagcctgaa
     2401 ctcaccgcga cgtctgtcga gaagtttctg atcgaaaagt tcgacagcgt ctccgacctg
     2461 atgcagctct cggagggcga agaatctcgt gctttcagct tcgatgtagg agggcgtgga
     2521 tatgtcctgc gggtaaatag ctgcgccgat ggtttctaca aagatcgtta tgtttatcgg
     2581 cactttgcat cggccgcgct cccgattccg gaagtgcttg acattgggga attcagcgag
     2641 agcctgacct attgcatctc ccgccgtgca cagggtgtca cgttgcaaga cctgcctgaa
     2701 accgaactgc ccgctgttct gcagccggtc gcggaggcca tggatgcgat cgctgcggcc
     2761 gatcttagcc agacgagcgg gttcggccca ttcggaccgc aaggaatcgg tcaatacact
     2821 acatggcgtg atttcatatg cgcgattgct gatccccatg tgtatcactg gcaaactgtg
     2881 atggacgaca ccgtcagtgc gtccgtcgcg caggctctcg atgagctgat gctttgggcc
     2941 gaggactgcc ccgaagtccg gcacctcgtg cacgcggatt tcggctccaa caatgtcctg
     3001 acggacaatg gccgcataac agcggtcatt gactggagcg aggcgatgtt cggggattcc
     3061 caatacgagg tcgccaacat cttcttctgg aggccgtggt tggcttgtat ggagcagcag
     3121 acgcgctact tcgagcggag gcatccggag cttgcaggat cgccgcggct ccgggcgtat
     3181 atgctccgca ttggtcttga ccaactctat cagagcttgg ttgacggcaa tttcgatgat
     3241 gcagcttggg cgcagggtcg atgcgacgca atcgtccgat ccggagccgg gactgtcggg
     3301 cgtacacaaa tcgcccgcag aagcgcggcc gtctggaccg atggctgtgt agaagtactc
     3361 gccgatagtg gaaaccgacg ccccagcact cgtccgaggg caaaggaata gcacgtacta
     3421 cgagatttcg attccaccgc cgccttctat gaaaggttgg gcttcggaat cgttttccgg
     3481 gacgccggct ggatgatcct ccagcgcggg gatctcatgc tggagttctt cgcccacccc
     3541 aacttgttta ttgcagctta taatggttac aaataaagca atagcatcac aaatttcaca
     3601 aataaagcat ttttttcact gcattctagt tgtggtttgt ccaaactcat caatgtatct
     3661 tatcatgtct gtataccgtc gacctctagc tagagcttgg cgtaatcatg gtcatagctg
     3721 tttcctgtgt gaaattgtta tccgctcaca attccacaca acatacgagc cggaagcata
     3781 aagtgtaaag cctggggtgc ctaatgagtg agctaactca cattaattgc gttgcgctca
     3841 ctgcccgctt tccagtcggg aaacctgtcg tgccagctgc attaatgaat cggccaacgc
     3901 gcggggagag gcggtttgcg tattgggcgc tcttccgctt cctcgctcac tgactcgctg
     3961 cgctcggtcg ttcggctgcg gcgagcggta tcagctcact caaaggcggt aatacggtta
     4021 tccacagaat caggggataa cgcaggaaag aacatgtgag caaaaggcca gcaaaaggcc
     4081 aggaaccgta aaaaggccgc gttgctggcg tttttccata ggctccgccc ccctgacgag
     4141 catcacaaaa atcgacgctc aagtcagagg tggcgaaacc cgacaggact ataaagatac
     4201 caggcgtttc cccctggaag ctccctcgtg cgctctcctg ttccgaccct gccgcttacc
     4261 ggatacctgt ccgcctttct cccttcggga agcgtggcgc tttctcatag ctcacgctgt
     4321 aggtatctca gttcggtgta ggtcgttcgc tccaagctgg gctgtgtgca cgaacccccc
     4381 gttcagcccg accgctgcgc cttatccggt aactatcgtc ttgagtccaa cccggtaaga
     4441 cacgacttat cgccactggc agcagccact ggtaacagga ttagcagagc gaggtatgta
     4501 ggcggtgcta cagagttctt gaagtggtgg cctaactacg gctacactag aagaacagta
     4561 tttggtatct gcgctctgct gaagccagtt accttcggaa aaagagttgg tagctcttga
     4621 tccggcaaac aaaccaccgc tggtagcggt ggtttttttg tttgcaagca gcagattacg
     4681 cgcagaaaaa aaggatctca agaagatcct ttgatctttt ctacggggtc tgacgctcag
     4741 tggaacgaaa actcacgtta agggattttg gtcatgagat tatcaaaaag gatcttcacc
     4801 tagatccttt taaattaaaa atgaagtttt aaatcaatct aaagtatata tgagtaaact
     4861 tggtctgaca gttaccaatg cttaatcagt gaggcaccta tctcagcgat ctgtctattt
     4921 cgttcatcca tagttgcctg actccccgtc gtgtagataa ctacgatacg ggagggctta
     4981 ccatctggcc ccagtgctgc aatgataccg cgagacccac gctcaccggc tccagattta
     5041 tcagcaataa accagccagc cggaagggcc gagcgcagaa gtggtcctgc aactttatcc
     5101 gcctccatcc agtctattaa ttgttgccgg gaagctagag taagtagttc gccagttaat
     5161 agtttgcgca acgttgttgc cattgctaca ggcatcgtgg tgtcacgctc gtcgtttggt
     5221 atggcttcat tcagctccgg ttcccaacga tcaaggcgag ttacatgatc ccccatgttg
     5281 tgcaaaaaag cggttagctc cttcggtcct ccgatcgttg tcagaagtaa gttggccgca
     5341 gtgttatcac tcatggttat ggcagcactg cataattctc ttactgtcat gccatccgta
     5401 agatgctttt ctgtgactgg tgagtactca accaagtcat tctgagaata gtgtatgcgg
     5461 cgaccgagtt gctcttgccc ggcgtcaata cgggataata ccgcgccaca tagcagaact
     5521 ttaaaagtgc tcatcattgg aaaacgttct tcggggcgaa aactctcaag gatcttaccg
     5581 ctgttgagat ccagttcgat gtaacccact cgtgcaccca actgatcttc agcatctttt
     5641 actttcacca gcgtttctgg gtgagcaaaa acaggaaggc aaaatgccgc aaaaaaggga
     5701 ataagggcga cacggaaatg ttgaatactc atactcttcc tttttcaata ttattgaagc
     5761 atttatcagg gttattgtct catgagcgga tacatatttg aatgtattta gaaaaataaa
     5821 caaatagggg ttccgcgcac atttccccga aaagtgccac ctgacgtc
//
