>Addgene plasmid #19525 | pcDNA5/FRT/TO V5 DNAJB3 | addgene partial sequence | sequence record 25302 | 19525 with LNCX
NNNNNNNNNNNNNNNCTGTTTTGACCTCCNTAGAAGACACCGGGACCGATCCAGCCTCCGGACTCTAGCG
TTTAAACTTAAGCTTGAATTCACCATGGGTAAGCCTATCCCTAACCCTCTCCTCGGTCTCGATTCTACGG
GATCCACCATGGTGGACTACTACGAGGTGCTGGGCGTGCCGCGGCAGGCCTCAGCCGAGGCCATCCGCAA
GGCGTACCGCAAGCTTGCGCTCAAGTGGCACCCGGACAAGAACCCCGAGCACAAGGAGGAGGCCGAGAGG
CGGTTCAAGCAGGTGGCGCAGGCCTACGAGGTCTTATCGGACGTCCGCAAGCGCGAGGTGTACGACCGCT
GCGGCGAAGTGGGCGAGGTGGGCGGAGGCGGCGCGGCGGGCAGCCCGTTCCACGATGCCTTCCAGTACGT
CTTCTCCTTCCGAGACCCCGCGGAGGTCTTCAGGGAGTTCTTCGGGGGCCACGACCCTTTCTCCTTCGAC
TTCTTCGGGGGAGACCCCCTTGAGAACTTTTTTGGGGATCGGAGGAGCACCCGTGGAAGCAGAAGCCGAG
GGGCTGTACCCTTCTCTACCTCCTTTACCGAATTCCCAGGATNNNNNNNNNNNNNNNTNNNNNNNANACN
GNNATTCNNNNTNNNTCGGTTCTCCNGNNANCTCGGGCCNTTCTTCTTTCTCCATGTCTTGCGGCGGTGG
GGCGGCNGGNAACTACNAGTCGGNNNNANTCNCNANTATNNTGNNNNGGNNAAANNNNNCCCCCNN
